Addgene plasmid #136369: pINTO-N3::hTET3 V1089M
Purpose: Expresses epitope-tagged human TET3 V1089M variant in mammalian cells
Depositing lab: Roberto Bonasio. Depositing organization: University of Pennsylvania. Publication: Delineation of a Human Mendelian Disorder of the DNA Demethylation Machinery: TET3 Deficiency. Beck DB, Petracovici A, He C, Moore HW, Louie RJ, Ansar M, Douzgou S, Sithambaram S, Cottrell T, Santos-Cortez RLP, Prijoles EJ, Bend R, Keren B, Mignot C, Nougues MC, Ounap K, Reimand T, Pajusalu S, Zahid M, Saqib MAN, Buratti J, Seaby EG, McWalter K, Telegrafi A, Baldridge D, Shinawi M, Leal SM, Schaefer GB, Stevenson RE, Banka S, Bonasio R, Fahrner JA. Am J Hum Genet. 2020 Jan 3. pii: S0002-9297(19)30471-9. doi: 10.1016/j.ajhg.2019.12.007. PubMed 31928709.
Backbone
  Vector backbone: pINTO-N3
  Backbone manufacturer: BonasioLab
  Backbone size w/o insert (bp): 6900
  Total vector size (bp): 12300
  Vector type: Mammalian Expression
  Selectable markers: Zeocin
Growth in bacteria
  Bacterial resistance: Ampicillin, 100 μg/mL
  Growth temperature: 37°C
  Growth strain: DH5alpha
  Copy number: High Copy
Gene/Insert
  Gene/Insert name: TET3
  Species: H. sapiens (human)
  Insert size (bp): 5400
  Mutation: V1089M
  GenBank ID: NP_001274420.1
  Entrez Gene: TET3 (a.k.a. hCG_40738)
  Tag / fusion protein: FLAG (N terminal on backbone); HA (N terminal on backbone); 2x Strep-tagII
  Cloning method: Gibson Cloning
  Sequencing primers: 5′ CGCAAATGGGCGGTAGGCGTG; 3′ TAGAAGGCACAGTCGAGG
Terms and licenses: Academic/Nonprofit Terms; Industry Terms: Not Available to Industry
How to cite: pINTO-N3::hTET3 V1089M was a gift from Roberto Bonasio (Addgene plasmid # 136369 ; http://n2t.net/addgene:136369 ; RRID:Addgene_136369)
