[The description below was written by a language model from this plasmid's Addgene catalogue record and pLannotate feature annotations shown in this document.]
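Description:
pINTO-N3::hTET3 V1089M is a mammalian expression plasmid of roughly 12.2–12.3 kb, built by Gibson assembly of a ~5.4 kb human TET3 coding sequence into the ~6.9 kb pINTO-N3 backbone. It is maintained in E. coli through a high-copy ColE1/pUC-type origin with ampicillin selection (AmpR under its own bla promoter). It also carries an f1 origin. For selection in mammalian cells it contains a Zeocin resistance cassette in which BleoR (Sh ble) lies downstream of both an SV40 early promoter and the bacterial EM7 promoter and is followed by an SV40 polyadenylation signal.

The payload is driven by the CMV immediate-early enhancer and promoter and terminated by the bGH poly(A) signal. Immediately downstream of the CMV promoter, the annotation detects short fragments matching tet operator-containing promoters. This suggests a tet-operator-regulated CMV arrangement that could be repressed by Tet repressor and induced with tetracycline or doxycycline, although the catalogue entry does not state this. The TET3 open reading frame is fused at its N terminus to backbone-encoded epitope tags, listed as FLAG, HA and 2x Strep-tag II. The automated feature table picks up only a FLAG fragment and one Strep-tag II. A short NAP1-like fragment spanning the sequence origin is unexplained by the record and may be an annotation artefact.

TET3 is a dioxygenase that oxidises 5-methylcytosine to 5-hydroxymethylcytosine and further products, the first steps in DNA demethylation. The V1089M substitution comes from work delineating a human Mendelian disorder of TET3 deficiency. The construct serves to express the tagged variant in mammalian cells, where the tags allow detection or affinity purification.
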