Features (pLannotate 1.2.2; 25 found; start..end, strand, type, name):
    363..742     +  enhancer       CMV enhancer: human cytomegalovirus immediate early enhancer
    743..946     +  promoter       CMV promoter: human cytomegalovirus (CMV) immediate early promoter
    948..967     +  promoter       PLtetO-1 promoter (fragment): modified phage lambda PL promoter with tet operator sites (Lutz and Bujard, 1997)
    969..988     +  promoter       PLtetO-1 promoter (fragment): modified phage lambda PL promoter with tet operator sites (Lutz and Bujard, 1997)
    996..1029    +  promoter       TRE3GV promoter (fragment): 3rd-generation Tet-responsive promoter that can be activated by binding of Tet-On® 3G, optimized for retroviral and lentiviral vectors
   1121..1143    +  CDS            3xFLAG (fragment): three tandem FLAG® epitope tags
   1253..1276    +  CDS            Strep-Tag II: peptide that binds Strep-Tactin®, an engineered form of streptavidin
   1352..6733    +  CDS            TET3: TET3_HUMAN - Also known as KIAA0401. Experimental evidence at protein level: Swiss-Prot protein existence level 1. Dioxygenase that catalyzes the conversion of the modified genomic base 5-methylcytosine (5mC) into 5-hydroxymethylcytosine (5hmC) and plays a key role in epigenetic chromatin reprogramming in the zygote following fertilization (PubMed:31928709). Also mediates subsequent conversion of 5hmC into 5-formylcytosine (5fC), and conversion of 5fC to 5-carboxylcytosine (5caC). Conversion of 5mC into 5hmC, 5fC and 5caC probably constitutes the first step in cytosine demethylation (By simila
   6814..7038    +  polyA_signal   bGH poly(A) signal: bovine growth hormone polyadenylation signal
   7042..7063    +  promoter       SV40 promoter (fragment): SV40 enhancer and early promoter
   7084..7512    +  rep_origin     f1 ori (sequence partly withheld): f1 bacteriophage origin of replication; arrow indicates direction of (+) strand synthesis
   7565..7775    +  promoter       SV40 promoter: SV40 early promoter
   7831..7878    +  promoter       EM7 promoter: synthetic bacterial promoter&nbsp
   7897..8271    +  CDS            BleoR: antibiotic-binding protein; Sh ble from Streptoalloteichus hindustanus; confers resistance to bleomycin, phleomycin, and Zeocin™
   8281..8406    +  CDS            ble (fragment): BLE_KLEPN - Experimental evidence at protein level: Swiss-Prot protein existence level 1. Binding protein with a strong affinity to the bleomycin family of antibiotics. Binds to CL990; an antimitotic-antibiotic compound. From Klebsiella pneumoniae.
   8401..8522    +  polyA_signal   SV40 poly(A) signal: SV40 polyadenylation signal
   8593..8615    -  protein_bind   lac operator (fragment): The lac repressor binds to the lac operator to inhibit transcription in E. coli. This inhibition can be relieved by adding lactose or isopropyl-β-D-thiogalactopyranoside (IPTG). lac repressor encoded by lacI
   8619..8649    -  promoter       lac promoter: promoter for the E. coli lac operon
   8664..8685    -  protein_bind   CAP binding site: CAP binding activates transcription in the presence of cAMP. E. coli catabolite activator protein
   8698..8790    -  CDS            lacI (fragment): lac repressor; lacI; The lac repressor binds to the lac operator to inhibit transcription in E. coli. This inhibition can be relieved by adding lactose or isopropyl-β-D-thiogalactopyranoside (IPTG).
   9605..10193   -  rep_origin     ori: high-copy-number ColE1/pMB1/pBR322/pUC origin of replication
  10364..11224   -  CDS            AmpR: β-lactamase; bla; confers resistance to ampicillin, carbenicillin, and related antibiotics
  11225..11329   -  promoter       AmpR promoter: bla
  11388..11440   -  misc_feature   bom (fragment): basis of mobility region from pBR322
  12114..303     +  CDS            NAP1 (fragment) (across the origin): NAP1_YEAST - Experimental evidence at protein level: Swiss-Prot protein existence level 1. Acidic protein, which assembles histones into an octamer (in vitro). Involved in the regulation of the localization and the function of the septins during mitosis. Involved in the function of B-type cyclins. From Saccharomyces cerevisiae (strain ATCC 204508 / S288c) (Baker's yeast).
>Addgene plasmid #136369 | pINTO-N3::hTET3 V1089M | addgene full sequence | sequence record 272033 | Addgene NGS Result
ATCCAGGACAGACTTGGCTCGCTGGTGGGCCAGGACAGCGGGTATGTGGGGGGTCTTCCCAAGAACGTTA
AGGAAAAGCTGCTGAGCTTGAAGACTTTACAAAGCGAGCTATTCGAAGTTGAAAAGGAATTTCAGGTGGA
GATGTTTGAGCTAGAGAACAAGTTTCTGCAGAAGTACAAGCCCATTTGGGAGCAGCGGTCCAGGATCATT
TCAGGACAAGAGCAACCCAAGCCGGAACAGATCGCAAAGGGCCAAGAGATTGTGGAGTCACTCAATGAGA
CGGAGTTGCAATTGCATGAAGAATCTGCTTAGGGTTAGGCGTTTTGCGCTGCTTCGCGATGTACGGGCCA
GATATACGCGTTGACATTGATTATTGACTAGTTATTAATAGTAATCAATTACGGGGTCATTAGTTCATAG
CCCATATATGGAGTTCCGCGTTACATAACTTACGGTAAATGGCCCGCCTGGCTGACCGCCCAACGACCCC
CGCCCATTGACGTCAATAATGACGTATGTTCCCATAGTAACGCCAATAGGGACTTTCCATTGACGTCAAT
GGGTGGAGTATTTACGGTAAACTGCCCACTTGGCAGTACATCAAGTGTATCATATGCCAAGTACGCCCCC
TATTGACGTCAATGACGGTAAATGGCCCGCCTGGCATTATGCCCAGTACATGACCTTATGGGACTTTCCT
ACTTGGCAGTACATCTACGTATTAGTCATCGCTATTACCATGGTGATGCGGTTTTGGCAGTACATCAATG
GGCGTGGATAGCGGTTTGACTCACGGGGATTTCCAAGTCTCCACCCCATTGACGTCAATGGGAGTTTGTT
TTGGCACCAAAATCAACGGGACTTTCCAAAATGTCGTAACAACTCCGCCCCATTGACGCAAATGGGCGGT
AGGCGTGTACGGTGGGAGGTCTATATAAGCAGAGCTCTCCCTATCAGTGATAGAGATCTCCCTATCAGTG
ATAGAGATCGTCGACGAGCTCGTTTAGTGAACCGTCAGATCGCCTGGAGACGCCATCCACGCTGTTTTGA
CCTCCATAGAAGACACCGGGACCGATCCAGCCTCCGGACTCTAGCGTTTAAACTTAAGGCCACCATGGAC
TACAAGGATGACGACGATAAGGGCAGCGGATACCCATACGACGTGCCTGACTACGCCGGCAGCGCTAGCG
CATGGTCCCATCCTCAATTCGAGAAAGGCGGCGGATCTGGCGGTGGAAGCGGAGGCTCCGCCTGGAGCCA
CCCTCAGTTCGAAAAGTCCGGCAGCGAGAACCTGTACTTCCAGGGCTCCACCGGTAGCGGTACCGAGCTC
GGATCCGATGGAGGACTCGACAGCCAGTTTCAGGTGCCCCTGGCCGTCCAGCCGGACCTGCCAGGCCTTT
ATGACTTCCCTCAGCGCCAGGTGATGGTAGGGAGCTTCCCGGGGTCTGGGCTCTCCATGGCTGGGAGTGA
GTCCCAACTCCGAGGGGGTGGAGATGGTCGAAAGAAACGGAAACGGTGTGGTACTTGTGAGCCCTGCCGG
CGGCTGGAAAACTGTGGCGCTTGCACTAGCTGTACCAACCGCCGCACGCACCAGATCTGCAAACTGCGAA
AATGTGAGGTGCTGAAGAAAAAAGTAGGGCTTCTCAAGGAGGTGGAAATAAAGGCTGGTGAAGGAGCCGG
GCCGTGGGGACAAGGAGCGGCTGTCAAGACAGGCTCAGAGCTCAGCCCAGTTGATGGACCTGTTCCAGGT
CAGATGGACTCAGGGCCAGTGTACCATGGGGACTCACGGCAGCTAAGCGCCTCAGGGGTGCCGGTCAATG
GTGCTAGAGAGCCCGCTGGACCCAGTCTGCTGGGGACTGGGGGTCCTTGGCGGGTAGACCAAAAGCCCGA
CTGGGAGGCTGCCCCAGGCCCAGCTCATACTGCTCGCCTGGAAGATGCCCACGATCTGGTGGCCTTTTCG
GCTGTGGCCGAAGCTGTGTCCTCTTATGGGGCCCTTAGCACCCGGCTCTATGAAACCTTCAACCGTGAGA
TGAGTCGTGAGGCTGGGAACAACAGCAGGGGACCCCGGCCAGGGCCTGAGGGCTGCTCTGCTGGCAGCGA
AGACCTTGACACACTGCAGACGGCCCTGGCCCTCGCGCGGCATGGTATGAAACCACCCAACTGCAACTGC
GATGGCCCAGAATGCCCTGACTACCTCGAGTGGCTGGAGGGGAAGATCAAGTCTGTGGTCATGGAAGGAG
GGGAGGAGCGGCCCAGGCTCCCAGGGCCTCTGCCTCCTGGTGAGGCCGGCCTCCCAGCACCAAGCACCAG
GCCACTCCTCAGCTCAGAGGTGCCCCAGATCTCTCCCCAAGAGGGCCTGCCCCTGTCCCAGAGTGCCCTG
AGCATTGCCAAGGAAAAAAACATCAGCTTGCAGACCGCCATTGCCATTGAGGCCCTCACACAGCTCTCCT
CTGCCCTCCCGCAGCCTTCTCATTCCACCCCCCAGGCTTCTTGCCCCCTTCCTGAGGCCTTGTCACCTCC
TGCCCCTTTCAGATCTCCCCAGTCTTACCTCCGGGCTCCCTCATGGCCTGTGGTTCCTCCTGAAGAGCAC
TCATCTTTTGCTCCTGATAGCTCTGCCTTCCCTCCAGCAACTCCTAGAACTGAGTTCCCTGAAGCCTGGG
GCACTGACACCCCTCCAGCAACGCCCCGGAGCTCCTGGCCCATGCCTCGCCCAAGCCCCGATCCCATGGC
TGAACTGGAGCAGTTGTTGGGCAGCGCCAGTGATTACATCCAGTCAGTATTCAAGCGGCCTGAGGCCCTG
CCTACCAAGCCCAAGGTCAAGGTGGAGGCACCCTCTTCCTCCCCGGCCCCGGCCCCATCCCCTGTACTTC
AGAGGGAGGCTCCCACGCCATCCTCGGAGCCCGACACCCACCAGAAGGCCCAGACCGCCCTGCAGCAGCA
CCTCCACCACAAGCGCAGCCTCTTCCTAGAACAGGTGCACGACACCTCCTTCCCTGCTCCTTCAGAGCCT
TCTGCTCCTGGCTGGTGGCCCCCACCAAGTTCACCTGTCCCACGGCTTCCAGACAGACCACCCAAGGAGA
AGAAGAAGAAGCTCCCAACACCAGCTGGAGGTCCCGTGGGAACGGAGAAAGCTGCCCCTGGGATCAAGCC
CAGTGTCCGAAAGCCCATTCAGATCAAGAAGTCCAGGCCCCGGGAAGCACAGCCCCTCTTCCCACCTGTC
CGACAGATTGTCCTGGAAGGGCTTAGGTCCCCAGCCTCCCAGGAAGTGCAGGCTCATCCACCGGCCCCTC
TGCCTGCCTCACAGGGCTCTGCTGTGCCCCTGCCCCCAGAACCTTCTCTTGCGCTATTTGCACCTAGTCC
CTCCAGGGACAGCCTGCTGCCCCCTACTCAGGAAATGAGGTCCCCCAGCCCCATGACAGCCTTGCAGCCA
GGCTCCACTGGCCCTCTTCCCCCTGCCGATGACAAGCTGGAAGAGCTCATCCGGCAGTTTGAGGCTGAAT
TTGGAGATAGCTTTGGGCTTCCCGGCCCCCCTTCTGTGCCCATTCAGGACCCCGAGAACCAGCAAACATG
TCTCCCAGCCCCTGAGAGCCCCTTTGCTACCCGTTCCCCCAAGCAAATCAAGATTGAGTCTTCGGGGGCT
GTGACTGTGCTCTCAACCACCTGCTTCCATTCAGAGGAGGGAGGACAGGAGGCCACACCCACCAAGGCTG
AGAACCCACTCACACCCACCCTCAGTGGCTTCTTGGAGTCACCTCTTAAGTACCTGGACACACCCACCAA
GAGTCTGCTGGACACACCTGCCAAGAGAGCCCAGGCCGAGTTCCCCACCTGCGATTGCGTCGAACAAATA
GTGGAGAAAGATGAAGGTCCATATTATACTCACTTGGGATCTGGCCCCACGGTCGCCTCTATCCGGGAAC
TCATGGAGGAGCGGTATGGAGAGAAGGGGAAAGCCATCCGGATCGAGAAGGTCATCTACACGGGGAAGGA
GGGAAAGAGCTCCCGCGGTTGCCCCATTGCAAAGTGGGTGATCCGCAGGCACACGCTGGAGGAGAAGCTA
CTCTGCCTGGTGCGGCACCGGGCAGGCCACCACTGCCAGAACGCTGTGATCGTCATCCTCATCCTGGCCT
GGGAGGGCATTCCCCGTAGCCTCGGAGACACCCTCTACCAGGAGCTCACCGACACCCTCCGGAAGTATGG
GAACCCCACCAGCCGGAGATGCGGCCTCAACGATGACCGGACCTGCGCTTGCCAAGGCAAAGACCCCAAC
ACCTGTGGTGCCTCCTTCTCCTTTGGTTGTTCCTGGAGCATGTACTTCAACGGCTGCAAGTATGCTCGGA
GCAAGACACCTCGCAAGTTCCGCCTCGCAGGGGACAATCCCAAAGAGGAAGAAGTGCTCCGGAAGAGTTT
CCAGGACCTGGCCACCGAAGTCGCTCCCCTGTACAAGCGACTGGCCCCTCAGGCCTATCAGAACCAGGTG
ACCAACGAGGAAATAGCGATTGACTGCCGTCTGGGGCTGAAGGAAGGACGGCCCTTCGCGGGGGTCACGG
CCTGCATGGACTTCTGTGCCCACGCCCACAAGGACCAGCATAACCTCTACAATGGGTGCACCATGGTCTG
CACCCTGACCAAGGAAGACAATCGCTGCGTGGGCAAGATTCCCGAGGATGAGCAGCTGCATGTTCTCCCC
CTGTACAAGATGGCCAACACGGATGAGTTTGGTAGCGAGGAGAACCAGAATGCAAAGGTGGGCAGCGGAG
CCATCCAGGTGCTCACCGCCTTCCCCCGCGAGGTCCGACGCCTGCCCGAGCCTGCCAAGTCCTGCCGCCA
GCGGCAGCTGGAAGCCAGAAAGGCAGCAGCCGAGAAGAAGAAGATTCAGAAGGAGAAGCTGAGCACTCCG
GAGAAGATCAAGCAGGAGGCCCTGGAGCTGGCGGGCATTACGTCGGACCCAGGCCTGTCTCTGAAGGGTG
GATTGTCCCAGCAAGGCCTGAAGCCCTCCCTCAAGGTGGAGCCGCAGAACCACTTCAGCTCCTTCAAGTA
CAGCGGCAACGCGGTGGTGGAGAGCTACTCGGTGCTGGGCAACTGCCGGCCCTCCGACCCTTACAGCATG
AACAGCGTGTACTCCTACCACTCCTACTATGCACAGCCCAGCCTGACCTCCGTCAATGGCTTCCACTCCA
AGTACGCTCTCCCGTCTTTTAGCTACTATGGCTTTCCATCCAGCAACCCCGTCTTCCCCTCTCAGTTCCT
GGGTCCTGGTGCCTGGGGGCATAGTGGCAGCAGTGGCAGTTTTGAGAAGAAGCCAGACCTCCACGCTCTG
CACAACAGCCTGAGCCCGGCCTACGGTGGTGCTGAGTTTGCCGAGCTGCCCAGCCAGGCTGTTCCCACAG
ACGCCCACCACCCCACTCCTCACCACCAGCAGCCTGCGTACCCAGGCCCCAAGGAGTATCTGCTTCCCAA
GGCCCCCCTACTCCACTCAGTGTCCAGGGACCCCTCCCCCTTTGCCCAGAGCTCCAACTGCTACAACAGA
TCCATCAAGCAAGAGCCAGTAGACCCGCTGACCCAGGCTGAGCCTGTGCCCAGAGACGCTGGCAAGATGG
GCAAGACACCTCTGTCCGAGGTGTCTCAGAATGGAGGACCCAGTCACCTTTGGGGACAGTACTCAGGAGG
CCCAAGCATGTCCCCCAAGAGGACTAACGGTGTGGGTGGCAGCTGGGGTGTGTTCTCGTCTGGGGAGAGT
CCTGCCATCGTCCCTGACAAGCTCAGTTCCTTTGGGGCCAGCTGCCTGGCCCCTTCCCACTTCACAGATG
GCCAGTGGGGGCTGTTCCCCGGTGAGGGGCAGCAGGCAGCTTCCCACTCTGGAGGACGGCTGCGAGGCAA
ACCGTGGAGCCCCTGCAAGTTTGGGAACAGCACCTCGGCCTTGGCTGGGCCCAGCCTGACTGAGAAGCCG
TGGGCGCTGGGGGCAGGGGATTTCAACTCGGCCCTGAAAGGTAGTCCTGGGTTCCAAGACAAGCTGTGGA
ACCCCATGAAAGGAGAGGAGGGCAGGATTCCAGCCGCAGGGGCCAGCCAGCTGGACAGGGCCTGGCAGTC
CTTTGGTCTGCCCCTGGGATCCAGCGAGAAGCTGTTTGGGGCTCTGAAGTCAGAGGAGAAGCTGTGGGAC
CCCTTCAGCCTGGAGGAGGGGCCGGCTGAGGAGCCCCCCAGCAAGGGAGCGGTGAAGGAGGAGAAGGGCG
GTGGTGGTGCGGAGGAGGAAGAGGAGGAGCTGTGGTCGGACAGTGAACACAACTTCCTGGACGAGAACAT
CGGCGGCGTGGCCGTGGCCCCAGCCCACGGCTCCATCCTCATCGAGTGTGCCCGGCGGGAGCTGCACGCC
ACCACGCCGCTTAAGAAGCCCAACCGCTGCCACCCCACCCGCATCTCGCTGGTCTTCTACCAGCACAAGA
ACCTCAACCAGCCCAACCACGGGCTGGCCCTCTGGGAAGCCAAGATGAAGCAGCTGGCGGAGAGGGCACG
GGCACGGCAGGAGGAGGCTGCCCGGCTGGGCCTGGGCCAGCAGGAGGCCAAGCTCTACGGGAAGAAGCGC
AAGTGGGGGGGCACTGTGGTTGCTGAGCCCCAGCAGAAAGAGAAGAAGGGGGTCGTCCCCACCCGGCAGG
CACTGGCTGTGCCCACAGACTCGGCGGTCACCGTGTCCTCCTATGCCTACACGAAGGTCACTGGCCCCTA
CAGCCGCTGGATCCTGTGAATTCTGCAGATATCCAGCACAGTGGCGGCCGCTCGAGTCTAGAGGGCCCGT
TTAAACCCGCTGATCAGCCTCGACTGTGCCTTCTAGTTGCCAGCCATCTGTTGTTTGCCCCTCCCCCGTG
CCTTCCTTGACCCTGGAAGGTGCCACTCCCACTGTCCTTTCCTAATAAAATGAGGAAATTGCATCGCATT
GTCTGAGTAGGTGTCATTCTATTCTGGGGGGTGGGGTGGGGCAGGACAGCAAGGGGGAGGATTGGGAAGA
CAATAGCAGGCATGCTGGGGATGCGGTGGGCTCTATGGCTTCTGAGGCGGAAAGAACCAGCTGGGGCTCT
AGGGGGTATCCCC
[124 nt withheld, positions 7084-7207]
C
[91 nt withheld, positions 7209-7299]
A
[49 nt withheld, positions 7301-7349]
CCTTTGACGTTGGAGTCCACGTTCTTT
[37 nt withheld, positions 7377-7413]
ACCCTATCTCGGTCTATTCTTTTGATTTATAAGGGATTTTGCCGATTTCGGCCTATTGGTTAAAAAATGA
GCTGATTTAACAAAAATTTAACGCGAATTAATTCTGTGGAATGTGTGTCAGTTAGGGTGTGGAAAGTCCC
CAGGCTCCCCAGCAGGCAGAAGTATGCAAAGCATGCATCTCAATTAGTCAGCAACCATAGTCCCGCCCCT
AACTCCGCCCATCCCGCCCCTAACTCCGCCCAGTTCCGCCCATTCTCCGCCCCATGGCTGACTAATTTTT
TTTATTTATGCAGAGGCCGAGGCCGCCTCTGCCTCTGAGCTATTCCAGAAGTAGTGAGGAGGCTTTTTTG
GAGGCCTAGGCTTTTGCAAAAAGCTCCCGGGAGCTTGTATATCCATTTTCGGATCTGATCAGCACGTGTT
GACAATTAATCATCGGCATAGTATATCGGCATAGTATAATACGACAAGGTGAGGAACTAAACCATGGCCA
AGTTGACCAGTGCCGTTCCGGTGCTCACCGCGCGCGACGTCGCCGGAGCGGTCGAGTTCTGGACCGACCG
GCTCGGGTTCTCCCGGGACTTCGTGGAGGACGACTTCGCCGGTGTGGTCCGGGACGACGTGACCCTGTTC
ATCAGCGCGGTCCAGGACCAGGTGGTGCCGGACAACACCCTGGCCTGGGTGTGGGTGCGCGGCCTGGACG
AGCTGTACGCCGAGTGGTCGGAGGTCGTGTCCACGAACTTCCGGGACGCCTCCGGGCCGGCCATGACCGA
GATCGGCGAGCAGCCGTGGGGGCGGGAGTTCGCCCTGCGCGACCCGGCCGGCAACTGCGTGCACTTCGTG
GCCGAGGAGCAGGACTGACACGTGCTACGAGATTTCGATTCCACCGCCGCCTTCTATGAAAGGTTGGGCT
TCGGAATCGTTTTCCGGGACGCCGGCTGGATGATCCTCCAGCGCGGGGATCTCATGCTGGAGTTCTTCGC
CCACCCCAACTTGTTTATTGCAGCTTATAATGGTTACAAATAAAGCAATAGCATCACAAATTTCACAAAT
AAAGCATTTTTTTCACTGCATTCTAGTTGTGGTTTGTCCAAACTCATCAATGTATCTTATCATGTCTGTA
TACCGTCGACCTCTAGCTAGAGCTTGGCGTAATCATGGTCATAGCTGTTTCCTGTGTGAAATTGTTATCC
GCTCACAATTCCACACAACATACGAGCCGGAAGCATAAAGTGTAAAGCCTGGGGTGCCTAATGAGTGAGC
TAACTCACATTAATTGCGTTGCGCTCACTGCCCGCTTTCCAGTCGGGAAACCTGTCGTGCCAGCTGCATT
AATGAATCGGCCAACGCGCGGGGAGAGGCGGTTTGCGTATTGGGCGCTCTTCCGCTAGTCTGCAATGAGT
TCGAGTTGGCGCGCCTGTCATTCTAAATCTCTCTTTCAGCCTAAAGCTTTTTCCCCGTATCCCCCCAGGT
GTCTGCAGGCTCAAAGAGCAGCGAGAAGCGTTCAGAGGAAAGCGATCCCGTGCCACCTTCCCCGTGCCCG
GGCTGTCCCCGCACGCTGCCGGCTCGGGGATGCGGGGGGAGCGCCGGACCGGAGCGGAGCCCCGGGCGGC
TCGCTGCTGCCCCCTAGCGGGGGAGGGACGTAATTACATCCCTGGGGGCTTTGGGAGGGGGCTGTCCCCG
TGAGCTCCCAGGCGCGCCTGTCATTCTAAATCTCTCTTTCAGCCTAAAGCTTTTTCCCCGTATCCCCCCA
GGTGTCTGCAGGCTCAAAGAGCAGCGAGAAGCGTTCAGAGGAAAGCGATCCCGTGCCACCTTCCCCGTGC
CCGGGCTGTCCCCGCACGCTGCCGGCTCGGGGATGCGGGGGGAGCGCCGGACCGGAGCGGAGCCCCGGGC
GGCTCGCTGCTGCCCCCTAGCGGGGGAGGGACGTAATTACATCCCTGGGGGCTTTGGGGGGGGGCTGTCC
CCGTGAGCTCCCAGGCGCGCCAACTCGGTACTCGGGGATTTAATTAAGCTCTTCCGCTTCCTCGCTCACT
GACTCGCTGCGCTCGGTCGTTCGGCTGCGGCGAGCGGTATCAGCTCACTCAAAGGCGGTAATACGGTTAT
CCACAGAATCAGGGGATAACGCAGGAAAGAACATGTGAGCAAAAGGCCAGCAAAAGGCCAGGAACCGTAA
AAAGGCCGCGTTGCTGGCGTTTTTCCATAGGCTCCGCCCCCCTGACGAGCATCACAAAAATCGACGCTCA
AGTCAGAGGTGGCGAAACCCGACAGGACTATAAAGATACCAGGCGTTTCCCCCTGGAAGCTCCCTCGTGC
GCTCTCCTGTTCCGACCCTGCCGCTTACCGGATACCTGTCCGCCTTTCTCCCTTCGGGAAGCGTGGCGCT
TTCTCATAGCTCACGCTGTAGGTATCTCAGTTCGGTGTAGGTCGTTCGCTCCAAGCTGGGCTGTGTGCAC
GAACCCCCCGTTCAGCCCGACCGCTGCGCCTTATCCGGTAACTATCGTCTTGAGTCCAACCCGGTAAGAC
ACGACTTATCGCCACTGGCAGCAGCCACTGGTAACAGGATTAGCAGAGCGAGGTATGTAGGCGGTGCTAC
AGAGTTCTTGAAGTGGTGGCCTAACTACGGCTACACTAGAAGAACAGTATTTGGTATCTGCGCTCTGCTG
AAGCCAGTTACCTTCGGAAAAAGAGTTGGTAGCTCTTGATCCGGCAAACAAACCACCGCTGGTAGCGGTG
GTTTTTTTGTTTGCAAGCAGCAGATTACGCGCAGAAAAAAAGGATCTCAAGAAGATCCTTTGATCTTTTC
TACGGGGTCTGACGCTCAGTGGAACGAAAACTCACGTTAAGGGATTTTGGTCATGAGATTATCAAAAAGG
ATCTTCACCTAGATCCTTTTAAATTAAAAATGAAGTTTTAAATCAATCTAAAGTATATATGAGTAAACTT
GGTCTGACAGTTACCAATGCTTAATCAGTGAGGCACCTATCTCAGCGATCTGTCTATTTCGTTCATCCAT
AGTTGCCTGACTCCCCGTCGTGTAGATAACTACGATACGGGAGGGCTTACCATCTGGCCCCAGTGCTGCA
ATGATACCGCGAGAACCACGCTCACCGGCTCCAGATTTATCAGCAATAAACCAGCCAGCCGGAAGGGCCG
AGCGCAGAAGTGGTCCTGCAACTTTATCCGCCTCCATCCAGTCTATTAATTGTTGCCGGGAAGCTAGAGT
AAGTAGTTCGCCAGTTAATAGTTTGCGCAACGTTGTTGCCATTGCTACAGGCATCGTGGTGTCACGCTCG
TCGTTTGGTATGGCTTCATTCAGCTCCGGTTCCCAACGATCAAGGCGAGTTACATGATCCCCCATGTTGT
GCAAAAAAGCGGTTAGCTCCTTCGGTCCTCCGATCGTTGTCAGAAGTAAGTTGGCCGCAGTGTTATCACT
CATGGTTATGGCAGCACTGCATAATTCTCTTACTGTCATGCCATCCGTAAGATGCTTTTCTGTGACTGGT
GAGTACTCAACCAAGTCATTCTGAGAATAGTGTATGCGGCGACCGAGTTGCTCTTGCCCGGCGTCAATAC
GGGATAATACCGCGCCACATAGCAGAACTTTAAAAGTGCTCATCATTGGAAAACGTTCTTCGGGGCGAAA
ACTCTCAAGGATCTTACCGCTGTTGAGATCCAGTTCGATGTAACCCACTCGTGCACCCAACTGATCTTCA
GCATCTTTTACTTTCACCAGCGTTTCTGGGTGAGCAAAAACAGGAAGGCAAAATGCCGCAAAAAAGGGAA
TAAGGGCGACACGGAAATGTTGAATACTCATACTCTTCCTTTTTCAATATTATTGAAGCATTTATCAGGG
TTATTGTCTCATGAGCGGATACATATTTGAATGTATTTAGAAAAATAAACAAATAGGGGTTCCGCGCACA
TTTCCCCGAAAAGTGCCACCTGACGTCGACGGATCGGGAGATCTCCCGATCCCCTATGGTGCACTCTCAG
TACAATCTGCTCTGATGCCGCATAGTTAAGCCAGTATCTGCTCCCTGCTTGTGTGTTGGAGGTCGCTGAG
TAGTGCGCGAGCAAAATTTAAGCTACAACAAGGCAAGGCTTGACCGACAATTGTTAATTAAGCTAGCAGT
CTGCAATGAGTTCGAGTTGGCGCGCCTGTCATTCTAAATCTCTCTTTCAGCCTAAAGCTTTTTCCCCGTA
TCCCCCCAGGTGTCTGCAGGCTCAAAGAGCAGCGAGAAGCGTTCAGAGGAAAGCGATCCCGTGCCACCTT
CCCCGTGCCCGGGCTGTCCCCGCACGCTGCCGGCTCGGGGATGCGGGGGGAGCGCCGGACCGGAGCGGAG
CCCCGGGCGGCTCGCTGCTGCCCCCTAGCGGGGGAGGGACGTAATTACATCCCTGGGGGCTTTGGGAGGG
GGCTGTCCCCGTGAGCTCCCAGGCGCGCCTGTCATTCTAAATCTCTCTTTCAGCCTAAAGCTTTTTCCCC
GTATCCCCCCAGGTGTCTGCAGGCTCAAAGAGCAGCGAGAAGCGTTCAGAGGAAAGCGATCCCGTGCCAC
CTTCCCCGTGCCCGGGCTGTCCCCGCACGCTGCCGGCTCGGGGATGCGGGGGGAGCGCCGGACCGGAGCG
GAGCCCCGGGCGGCTCGCTGCTGCCCCCTAGCGGGGGAGGGACGTAATTACATCCCTGGGGGCTTTGGGG
GGGGGCTGTCCCCGTGAGCTCCCAGGCGCGCCAACTCGGTACTCGGGGATGCTAGCGCACCATCAACGAG
GAGGACATCTTGGCTAACCAACCCCTGTTGTTACAGTCC
